>Addgene plasmid #123565 | pMK-Lux-A codon opt. Nt chloroplasts | addgene full sequence | sequence record 248000 | Addgene NGS Result
CTAAATTGTAAGCGTTAATATTTTGTTAAAATTCGCGTTAAATTTTTGTTAAATCAGCTCATTTTTTAAC
CAATAGGCCGAAATCGGCAAAATCCCTTATAAATCAAAAGAATAGACCGAGATAGGGTTGAGTGGCCGCT
ACAGGGCGCTCCCATTCGCCATTCAGGCTGCGCAACTGTTGGGAAGGGCGTTTCGGTGCGGGCCTCTTCG
CTATTACGCCAGCTGGCGAAAGGGGGATGTGCTGCAAGGCGATTAAGTTGGGTAACGCCAGGGTTTTCCC
AGTCACGACGTTGTAAAACGACGGCCAGTGAGCGCGACGTAATACGACTCACTATAGGGCGAATTGAAGG
AAGGCCGTCAAGGCCACGTGTCTTGTCCGCGGTACCGGTCTCAAATGAAAATTTCTAATATTTGTTTTTC
TTATCAACCTCCTGGAGAATCTCATCAAGAAGTAATGGAAAGATTTATTAGATTAGGAGTAGCTTCTGAA
GAATTAAATTTTGATGGATTTTATACTTTAGAACATCATTTTACTGAATTTGGAATTACTGGAAATTTAT
ATATTGCTTGTGCTAATATTTTAGGAAGAACTAAAAGAATTCAAGTAGGAACTATGGGAATTGTATTACC
TACTGAACATCCTGCTAGACATGTAGAATCTTTATTAGTATTAGATCAATTATCTAAAGGAAGATTTAAT
TATGGAACTGTAAGAGGATTATATCATAAAGATTTTAGAGTATTTGGAACTTCTCAAGAAGATTCTAGAA
AAACTGCTGAAAATTTTTATTCTATGATTTTAGATGCTTCTAAAACTGGAGTATTACATACTGATGGAGA
AGTAGTAGAATTTCCTGATGTAAATGTATATCCTGAAGCTTATTCTAAAAAACAACCTACTTGTATGACT
GCTGAATCTTCTGAAACTATTACTTATTTAGCTGAAAGAGGATTACCTATGGTATTATCTTGGATTATTC
CTGTATCTGAAAAAGTATCTCAAATGGAATTATATAATGAAGTAGCTGCTGAACATGGACATGATATTAA
TAATATTGAACATATTTTAACTTTTATTTGTTCTGTAAATGAAGATGGAGAAAAAGCTGATTCTGTATGT
AGAAATTTTTTAGAAAATTGGTATGATTCTTATAAAAATGCTACTAATATTTTTAATGATTCTAATCAAA
CTAGAGGATATGATTATTTAAAAGCTCAATGGAGAGAATGGGTAATGAAAGGATTAGCTGATCCTAGAAG
AAGATTAGATTATTCTAATGAATTAAATCCTGTAGGAACTCCTGAAAGATGTATTGAAATTATTCAATCT
AATATTGATGCTACTGGAATTAAACATATTACTGTAGGATTTGAAGCTAATGGATCTGAACAAGAAATTA
GAGAATCTATGGAATTATTTATGGAAAAAGTAGCTCCTCATTTAAAAGATCCTCAATAAGCTTTGAGACC
GAGCTCGGAGCACAAGACTGGCCTCATGGGCCTTCCTTTCACTGCCCGCTTTCCAGTCGGGAAACCTGTC
GTGCCAGCTGCATTAACATGGTCATAGCTGTTTCCTTGCGTATTGGGCGCTCTCCGCTTCCTCGCTCACT
GACTCGCTGCGCTCGGTCGTTCGGGTAAAGCCTGGGGTGCCTAATGAGCAAAAGGCCAGCAAAAGGCCAG
GAACCGTAAAAAGGCCGCGTTGCTGGCGTTTTTCCATAGGCTCCGCCCCCCTGACGAGCATCACAAAAAT
CGACGCTCAAGTCAGAGGTGGCGAAACCCGACAGGACTATAAAGATACCAGGCGTTTCCCCCTGGAAGCT
CCCTCGTGCGCTCTCCTGTTCCGACCCTGCCGCTTACCGGATACCTGTCCGCCTTTCTCCCTTCGGGAAG
CGTGGCGCTTTCTCATAGCTCACGCTGTAGGTATCTCAGTTCGGTGTAGGTCGTTCGCTCCAAGCTGGGC
TGTGTGCACGAACCCCCCGTTCAGCCCGACCGCTGCGCCTTATCCGGTAACTATCGTCTTGAGTCCAACC
CGGTAAGACACGACTTATCGCCACTGGCAGCAGCCACTGGTAACAGGATTAGCAGAGCGAGGTATGTAGG
CGGTGCTACAGAGTTCTTGAAGTGGTGGCCTAACTACGGCTACACTAGAAGAACAGTATTTGGTATCTGC
GCTCTGCTGAAGCCAGTTACCTTCGGAAAAAGAGTTGGTAGCTCTTGATCCGGCAAACAAACCACCGCTG
GTAGCGGTGGTTTTTTTGTTTGCAAGCAGCAGATTACGCGCAGAAAAAAAGGATCTCAAGAAGATCCTTT
GATCTTTTCTACGGGGTCTGACGCTCAGTGGAACGAAAACTCACGTTAAGGGATTTTGGTCATGAGATTA
TCAAAAAGGATCTTCACCTAGATCCTTTTAAATTAAAAATGAAGTTTTAAATCAATCTAAAGTATATATG
AGTAAACTTGGTCTGACAGTTATTAGAAAAATTCATCCAGCAGACGATAAAACGCAATACGCTGGCTATC
CGGTGCCGCAATGCCATACAGCACCAGAAAACGATCCGCCCATTCGCCGCCCAGTTCTTCCGCAATATCA
CGGGTGGCCAGCGCAATATCCTGATAACGATCCGCCACGCCCAGACGGCCGCAATCAATAAAGCCGCTAA
AACGGCCATTTTCCACCATAATGTTCGGCAGGCACGCATCACCATGGGTCACCACCAGATCTTCGCCATC
CGGCATGCTCGCTTTCAGACGCGCAAACAGCTCTGCCGGTGCCAGGCCCTGATGTTCTTCATCCAGATCA
TCCTGATCCACCAGGCCCGCTTCCATACGGGTACGCGCACGTTCAATACGATGTTTCGCCTGATGATCAA
ACGGACAGGTCGCCGGGTCCAGGGTATGCAGACGACGCATGGCATCCGCCATAATGCTCACTTTTTCTGC
CGGCGCCAGATGGCTAGACAGCAGATCCTGACCCGGCACTTCGCCCAGCAGCAGCCAATCACGGCCCGCT
TCGGTCACCACATCCAGCACCGCCGCACACGGAACACCGGTGGTGGCCAGCCAGCTCAGACGCGCCGCTT
CATCCTGCAGCTCGTTCAGCGCACCGCTCAGATCGGTTTTCACAAACAGCACCGGACGACCCTGCGCGCT
CAGACGAAACACCGCCGCATCAGAGCAGCCAATGGTCTGCTGCGCCCAATCATAGCCAAACAGACGTTCC
ACCCACGCTGCCGGGCTACCCGCATGCAGGCCATCCTGTTCAATCATACTCTTCCTTTTTCAATATTATT
GAAGCATTTATCAGGGTTATTGTCTCATGAGCGGATACATATTTGAATGTATTTAGAAAAATAAACAAAT
AGGGGTTCCGCGCACATTTCCCCGAAAAGTGCCAC
Features (pLannotate 1.2.2; 9 found; start..end, strand, type, name):
      3..134     -  rep_origin     M13 ori (fragment): M13 bacteriophage origin of replication; arrow indicates direction of (+) strand synthesis
    155..311     -  CDS            lacZα (fragment): LacZα fragment of β-galactosidase; lacZ fragment
    320..338     +  promoter       T7 promoter: promoter for bacteriophage T7 RNA polymerase
    395..1456    +  CDS            luxA: LUXA2_PHOLE - Experimental evidence at protein level: Swiss-Prot protein existence level 1. Light-emitting reaction in luminous bacteria. From Photobacterium leiognathi.
   1509..1556    -  CDS            lacI (fragment): lac repressor; lacI; The lac repressor binds to the lac operator to inhibit transcription in E. coli. This inhibition can be relieved by adding lactose or isopropyl-β-D-thiogalactopyranoside (IPTG).
   1593..1633    -  rep_origin     RSF ori (fragment): Plasmids containing the RSF 1030 origin of replication can be propagated in E. coli cells that contain additional plasmids with compatible origins.
   1711..2299    -  rep_origin     ori: high-copy-number ColE1/pMB1/pBR322/pUC origin of replication
   2473..3267    -  CDS            NeoR/KanR: aminoglycoside phosphotransferase confers resistance to neomycin, kanamycin, and G418 (Geneticin®)
   3268..3372    -  promoter       AmpR promoter: bla
