[The description below was written by a language model from this plasmid's Addgene catalogue record and pLannotate feature annotations shown in this document.]
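Description:
pMK-Lux-A codon opt. Nt chloroplasts is a small (about 3.4 kb) synthetic-biology part plasmid from the MoChlo kit, a modular cloning toolbox for chloroplast biotechnology. It is built on the pMK-T gene-synthesis backbone and is maintained in E. coli as a high-copy plasmid through a ColE1/pUC-type origin. Selection is with kanamycin, provided by an aminoglycoside phosphotransferase (NeoR/KanR) gene that the annotation places downstream of a bla (AmpR) promoter. The feature table also picks up short remnants typical of such cloning backbones: fragments of an M13 origin, lacZα, lacI and an RSF origin. These are partial matches and are unlikely to be functional elements.

The payload is a synthesized luxA coding sequence of roughly 1.06 kb, encoding the alpha subunit of bacterial luciferase. The annotation's best match is to the Photobacterium leiognathi protein. According to the record, the sequence was codon optimized for Nt chloroplasts, presumably those of Nicotiana tabacum. The depositor describes the insert as a coding-sequence part designed for Golden Gate cloning, so it serves as a storage vector from which the luxA module is released and assembled with chloroplast promoters, untranslated regions and terminators from other kit parts. The specific type IIS enzyme and overhangs are not stated. A T7 promoter lies upstream of the insert in the same orientation, but it belongs to the backbone, and no chloroplast regulatory elements are annotated in this plasmid. LuxA alone does not produce light. It would normally be combined with luxB and the other lux genes to build an autoluminescent reporter pathway in plastids, although the record itself gives no purpose beyond membership in the kit.
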