Addgene plasmid #123565: pMK-Lux-A codon opt. Nt chloroplasts
Purpose: MoChlo kit
Depositing lab: Scott Lenaghan & C. Neal Stewart. Depositing organization: University of Tennessee Institute of Agriculture. Publication: MoChlo: A versatile modular cloning toolbox for chloroplast biotechnology. Occhialini A, Piatek A, Pfotenhauer AC, Frazier TP, Stewart CN, Lenaghan S. Plant Physiol. 2019 Jan 24. pii: pp.18.01220. doi: 10.1104/pp.18.01220. PubMed 30679266.
Backbone
  Vector backbone: pMK-T
  Vector type: Synthetic Biology
Growth in bacteria
  Bacterial resistance: Kanamycin, 50 μg/mL
  Growth temperature: 37°C
  Growth strain: Top10
  Copy number: High Copy
Gene/Insert
  Gene/Insert name: Lux-A codon optimized Nt chloroplasts
  Cloning method: Restriction Enzyme; 5′ cloning site Unknown (unknown if destroyed)
Terms and licenses: Academic/Nonprofit Terms; Industry Terms: Not Available to Industry
Depositor comments: All inserts have been produced by gene synthesis and cloned in the indicated backbone vector. This insert is a coding sequence designed for Golden-Gate cloning. The Original Material was developed in the performance of research that was funded by Grant Nos. ARPA-E: DE-AR000660 & DARPA: D17AC00016.
How to cite: pMK-Lux-A codon opt. Nt chloroplasts was a gift from Scott Lenaghan & C. Neal Stewart (Addgene plasmid # 123565 ; http://n2t.net/addgene:123565 ; RRID:Addgene_123565)
