>Addgene plasmid #123565 | pMK-Lux-A codon opt. Nt chloroplasts | depositor partial sequence | sequence record 235753 | Lux-A codon optimized Nt chloroplasts
ATGAAAATTTCTAATATTTGTTTTTCTTATCAACCTCCTGGAGAATCTCATCAAGAAGTAATGGAAAGAT
TTATTAGATTAGGAGTAGCTTCTGAAGAATTAAATTTTGATGGATTTTATACTTTAGAACATCATTTTAC
TGAATTTGGAATTACTGGAAATTTATATATTGCTTGTGCTAATATTTTAGGAAGAACTAAAAGAATTCAA
GTAGGAACTATGGGAATTGTATTACCTACTGAACATCCTGCTAGACATGTAGAATCTTTATTAGTATTAG
ATCAATTATCTAAAGGAAGATTTAATTATGGAACTGTAAGAGGATTATATCATAAAGATTTTAGAGTATT
TGGAACTTCTCAAGAAGATTCTAGAAAAACTGCTGAAAATTTTTATTCTATGATTTTAGATGCTTCTAAA
ACTGGAGTATTACATACTGATGGAGAAGTAGTAGAATTTCCTGATGTAAATGTATATCCTGAAGCTTATT
CTAAAAAACAACCTACTTGTATGACTGCTGAATCTTCTGAAACTATTACTTATTTAGCTGAAAGAGGATT
ACCTATGGTATTATCTTGGATTATTCCTGTATCTGAAAAAGTATCTCAAATGGAATTATATAATGAAGTA
GCTGCTGAACATGGACATGATATTAATAATATTGAACATATTTTAACTTTTATTTGTTCTGTAAATGAAG
ATGGAGAAAAAGCTGATTCTGTATGTAGAAATTTTTTAGAAAATTGGTATGATTCTTATAAAAATGCTAC
TAATATTTTTAATGATTCTAATCAAACTAGAGGATATGATTATTTAAAAGCTCAATGGAGAGAATGGGTA
ATGAAAGGATTAGCTGATCCTAGAAGAAGATTAGATTATTCTAATGAATTAAATCCTGTAGGAACTCCTG
AAAGATGTATTGAAATTATTCAATCTAATATTGATGCTACTGGAATTAAACATATTACTGTAGGATTTGA
AGCTAATGGATCTGAACAAGAAATTAGAGAATCTATGGAATTATTTATGGAAAAAGTAGCTCCTCATTTA
AAAGATCCTCAATAA
